Addgene plasmid #12493: p259 pCMV-CRE-M (BglII)
Depositing lab: Jeffrey Green. Depositing organization: National Cancer Institute (NCI). Publication: Induction of cre recombinase activity using modified androgen receptor ligand binding domains: a sensitive assay for ligand-receptor interactions. Kaczmarczyk SJ, Green JE. Nucleic Acids Res. 2003 Aug 1. 31(15):e86. 10.1093/nar/gng087 PubMed 12888538.
Backbone
  Vector backbone: pBS185
  Backbone size w/o insert (bp): 6100
  Vector type: Mammalian Expression, Cre/Lox
Growth in bacteria
  Bacterial resistance: Ampicillin, 100 μg/mL
  Growth temperature: 37°C
  Growth strain: DH5alpha
  Copy number: High Copy
Gene/Insert
  Gene/Insert name: CRE-M (alt name: modified Cre)
  Cloning method: Restriction Enzyme; 5′ cloning site See map (unknown if destroyed); 3′ cloning site See map (unknown if destroyed)
  Sequencing primers: 5′ na
Terms and licenses: Academic/Nonprofit Terms; Industry Terms: Not Available to Industry
Depositor comments: The 3' coding sequence for CRE-M contained in plasmid p218 was PCR amplified. The 812 bp amplification product was digested with BamHI and MluI, gel purified and ligated together with both the BamHI and MscI fragment from p218 containing the 5' end of CRE-M and the MscI-MluI fragment from pBS185 containing a polyA sequence.
How to cite: p259 pCMV-CRE-M (BglII) was a gift from Jeffrey Green (Addgene plasmid # 12493 ; http://n2t.net/addgene:12493 ; RRID:Addgene_12493)
