[The description below was written by a language model from this plasmid's Addgene catalogue record.]
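Description:
p259 pCMV-CRE-M (BglII) is a mammalian expression plasmid built on the pBS185 backbone (about 6.1 kb without the insert) and classed as a Cre/Lox tool. It is maintained in E. coli as a high-copy plasmid under ampicillin selection. No feature table accompanies the record, so the origin of replication and the exact arrangement of elements are not documented. The record lists no mammalian selection marker.

The payload is CRE-M, a modified version of Cre recombinase, the site-specific enzyme that catalyses recombination between loxP sites. The plasmid name indicates that expression is driven by a CMV promoter, a strong constitutive promoter for mammalian cells, although the promoter is not listed as a separate field. According to the depositor's notes, the coding region was assembled in a three-part ligation. The parts were a PCR-amplified 812 bp product covering the 3' end of CRE-M (cut with BamHI and MluI), a BamHI–MscI fragment from the precursor plasmid p218 carrying the 5' end of CRE-M, and an MscI–MluI fragment of pBS185 that supplies a polyadenylation sequence. The "(BglII)" in the name suggests an engineered BglII site, but the record does not explain where it lies or what it is for, nor does it specify how CRE-M differs from wild-type Cre.

The associated publication concerns ligand-inducible Cre activity obtained with modified androgen receptor ligand-binding domains, used as a sensitive assay for ligand–receptor interactions. This plasmid therefore plausibly serves to express the modified recombinase in that work, or as a parent for such fusions, though its exact role is not stated.
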