>Addgene plasmid #12493 | p259 pCMV-CRE-M (BglII) | addgene partial sequence | sequence record 57531 | CMV-F 5'-CGCAAATGGGCGGTAGGCGTG-3'
GCTCGTTTAGTGAACCGTCAGATCGCCTGGAGACGCCATCCACGCTGTTTTGACCTCCATAGAAGACACC
GACTCTAGAGGATCCCCTCGAGCGGCCGCCTAGGCCATGGCGAATTTACTGACGGTACCAATAACTTCGT
ATAATGTATACTATACGAAGTTATTCGAATTCCAAAATTTGCCTGCATTACCGGTCGATGCAACGAGTGA
TGAGGTTCGCAAGAACCTGATGGACATGTTCAGGGATCGCCAGGCGTTTTCTGAGCATACCTGGAAAATG
CTTCTGTCCGTTTGCCGGTCGTGGGCGGCATGGTGCAAGTTGAATAACCGGAAATGGTTTCCCGCAGAAC
CTGAAGATGTTCGCGATTATCTTCTATATCTGCAGGTAAGTATCAAGGTTACAAGACAGGTTTAAGGAGA
CCAATAGAAACTGGGCTTGTCGAGACAGAGAAGACTCTTGCGTTTCTGATAGGCACCTATTGGTCTTACT
GACATCCACTTTGCCTTTCTCTCCACAGGCGCGCGGTCTGGCAGTAAAAACTATCCAGCAACATTTGGGC
CAGCTAAACATGCTTCATCGTCGGTCCGGGCTGCCACGACCAAGTGACAGCAATGCTGTTTCACTGGTTA
TGCGGCGGATCCGAAAAGAAAACGTTGATGCCGGTGAACGTGCAAAACAGGCTCTAGCGTTCGAACGCAC
TGATTTCGACCAGGTTCGTTCACTCATGGAAAATAGCGATCGCTGCCAGGATATACGTAATCTGGCATTT
CTGGGGATTGCTTATAACACCCTGTTACGTATAGCCGAAATTGCCAGGATCAGGGTTAAAGATATCTCAC
GTACTGACGGTGGGAGAATGTTAATCCATATTGGCAGAACGAAAACGCTGGTTAGCACCGC
